Addgene plasmid #232530: pBEL3158
Purpose: Genetic complementation plasmid of LetB(R63A) with LetA
Depositing lab: Gira Bhabha & Damian Ekiert. Depositing organization: Johns Hopkins University and School of Medicine. Publication: LetA defines a structurally distinct transporter family. Santarossa CC, Li Y, Yousef S, Hasdemir HS, Rodriguez CC, Haase MAB, Baek M, Coudray N, Pavek JG, Focke KN, Silverberg AL, Bautista C, Yeh JT, Marty MT, Baker D, Tajkhorshid E, Ekiert DC, Bhabha G. Nature. 2026 Jan 21. doi: 10.1038/s41586-025-09990-0. PubMed 41565823.
Backbone
  Vector backbone: pET17b
  Vector type: Bacterial Expression
Growth in bacteria
  Bacterial resistance: Ampicillin, 100 μg/mL
  Growth temperature: 37°C
  Growth strain: DH5alpha
  Copy number: Low Copy
Gene/Insert
  Cloning method: Gibson Cloning
Terms and licenses: Academic/Nonprofit Terms; Industry Terms: Not Available to Industry
Depositor comments: Please visit https://doi.org/10.1101/2025.03.21.644421 for bioRxiv preprint.
How to cite: pBEL3158 was a gift from Gira Bhabha & Damian Ekiert (Addgene plasmid # 232530 ; http://n2t.net/addgene:232530 ; RRID:Addgene_232530)
