[The description below was written by a language model from this plasmid's Addgene catalogue record and pLannotate feature annotations shown in this document.]
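Description:
pBEL3158 is a bacterial expression plasmid of about 7.1 kb built on the pET17b backbone and intended for genetic complementation experiments in Escherichia coli. It is maintained through a ColE1/pMB1-type origin. The backbone also carries the pBR322 bom region and the rop gene, whose product restrains copy number, which fits the catalogue's low-copy designation. Selection is by ampicillin resistance, provided by β-lactamase expressed from its own bla promoter.

The payload, assembled by Gibson cloning, is the two-gene E. coli letAB locus, annotated in the feature table under the older names yebS (LetA) and yebT (LetB). The two reading frames lie in the same orientation and overlap slightly at their junction, which suggests the native operon arrangement was kept. They sit downstream of a T7 promoter and the efficient ribosome binding site from phage T7 gene 10, and are followed by a T7 terminator. According to the catalogue entry, LetB carries an R63A point substitution while LetA is co-expressed alongside it; the automated annotation does not itself flag the mutation. A short fragment annotated as a T7 gene 10B-derived solubility tag lies after the LetB coding region, separated from it by a small gap. It is probably residual vector sequence, and the record mentions no tags on either protein.

Both proteins are annotated as components of a transport pathway that contributes to membrane integrity, with LetB possibly spanning the periplasm to move substrates between the membranes. The plasmid's stated use is to test whether the LetB R63A variant, supplied together with LetA, can complement loss of the system. The record does not describe the host strains or the phenotypes assayed.
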