Features (pLannotate 1.2.2; 12 found; start..end, strand, type, name):
    104..208     +  promoter       AmpR promoter: bla
    209..1069    +  CDS            AmpR: β-lactamase; bla; confers resistance to ampicillin, carbenicillin, and related antibiotics
   1240..1828    +  rep_origin     ori: high-copy-number ColE1/pMB1/pBR322/pUC origin of replication
   2014..2153    -  misc_feature   bom: basis of mobility region from pBR322
   2255..2446    -  CDS            rop: Rop protein, which maintains plasmids at low copy number; rop
   2463..2843    +  CDS            YPB1_ECOLX: Protein predicted: Swiss-Prot protein existence level 4. From Escherichia coli.
   2955..2973    +  promoter       T7 promoter: promoter for bacteriophage T7 RNA polymerase
   3005..3027    +  RBS            RBS: efficient ribosome binding site from bacteriophage T7 gene 10 (Olins and Rangwala, 1989)
   3035..4315    +  CDS            yebS: YEBS_ECOLI - Experimental evidence at protein level: Swiss-Prot protein existence level 1. Component of a transport pathway that contributes to membrane integrity. From Escherichia coli (strain K12).
   4287..6917    +  CDS            yebT: YEBT_ECOLI - Experimental evidence at protein level: Swiss-Prot protein existence level 1. Component of a transport pathway that contributes to membrane integrity (PubMed:27795327). May directly span the intermembrane space, facilitating the transport of substrates across the periplasm (Probable). From Escherichia coli (strain K12).
   6942..6991    +  CDS            SET1 (fragment): solubility-enhancement tag derived from T7 phage gene 10B
   6999..7046    +  terminator     T7 terminator: transcription terminator for bacteriophage T7 RNA polymerase
>Addgene plasmid #232530 | pBEL3158 | addgene full sequence | sequence record 464788 | Addgene NGS Result
TTCTTGAAGACGAAAGGGCCTCGTGATACGCCTATTTTTATAGGTTAATGTCATGATAATAATGGTTTCT
TAGACGTCAGGTGGCACTTTTCGGGGAAATGTGCGCGGAACCCCTATTTGTTTATTTTTCTAAATACATT
CAAATATGTATCCGCTCATGAGACAATAACCCTGATAAATGCTTCAATAATATTGAAAAAGGAAGAGTAT
GAGTATTCAACATTTCCGTGTCGCCCTTATTCCCTTTTTTGCGGCATTTTGCCTTCCTGTTTTTGCTCAC
CCAGAAACGCTGGTGAAAGTAAAAGATGCTGAAGATCAGTTGGGTGCACGAGTGGGTTACATCGAACTGG
ATCTCAACAGCGGTAAGATCCTTGAGAGTTTTCGCCCCGAAGAACGTTTTCCAATGATGAGCACTTTTAA
AGTTCTGCTATGTGGCGCGGTATTATCCCGTGTTGACGCCGGGCAAGAGCAACTCGGTCGCCGCATACAC
TATTCTCAGAATGACTTGGTTGAGTACTCACCAGTCACAGAAAAGCATCTTACGGATGGCATGACAGTAA
GAGAATTATGCAGTGCTGCCATAACCATGAGTGATAACACTGCGGCCAACTTACTTCTGACAACGATCGG
AGGACCGAAGGAGCTAACCGCTTTTTTGCACAACATGGGGGATCATGTAACTCGCCTTGATCGTTGGGAA
CCGGAGCTGAATGAAGCCATACCAAACGACGAGCGTGACACCACGATGCCTGCAGCAATGGCAACAACGT
TGCGCAAACTATTAACTGGCGAACTACTTACTCTAGCTTCCCGGCAACAATTAATAGACTGGATGGAGGC
GGATAAAGTTGCAGGACCACTTCTGCGCTCGGCCCTTCCGGCTGGCTGGTTTATTGCTGATAAATCTGGA
GCCGGTGAGCGTGGGTCTCGCGGTATCATTGCAGCACTGGGGCCAGATGGTAAGCCCTCCCGTATCGTAG
TTATCTACACGACGGGGAGTCAGGCAACTATGGATGAACGAAATAGACAGATCGCTGAGATAGGTGCCTC
ACTGATTAAGCATTGGTAACTGTCAGACCAAGTTTACTCATATATACTTTAGATTGATTTAAAACTTCAT
TTTTAATTTAAAAGGATCTAGGTGAAGATCCTTTTTGATAATCTCATGACCAAAATCCCTTAACGTGAGT
TTTCGTTCCACTGAGCGTCAGACCCCGTAGAAAAGATCAAAGGATCTTCTTGAGATCCTTTTTTTCTGCG
CGTAATCTGCTGCTTGCAAACAAAAAAACCACCGCTACCAGCGGTGGTTTGTTTGCCGGATCAAGAGCTA
CCAACTCTTTTTCCGAAGGTAACTGGCTTCAGCAGAGCGCAGATACCAAATACTGTCCTTCTAGTGTAGC
CGTAGTTAGGCCACCACTTCAAGAACTCTGTAGCACCGCCTACATACCTCGCTCTGCTAATCCTGTTACC
AGTGGCTGCTGCCAGTGGCGATAAGTCGTGTCTTACCGGGTTGGACTCAAGACGATAGTTACCGGATAAG
GCGCAGCGGTCGGGCTGAACGGGGGGTTCGTGCACACAGCCCAGCTTGGAGCGAACGACCTACACCGAAC
TGAGATACCTACAGCGTGAGCTATGAGAAAGCGCCACGCTTCCCGAAGGGAGAAAGGCGGACAGGTATCC
GGTAAGCGGCAGGGTCGGAACAGGAGAGCGCACGAGGGAGCTTCCAGGGGGAAACGCCTGGTATCTTTAT
AGTCCTGTCGGGTTTCGCCACCTCTGACTTGAGCGTCGATTTTTGTGATGCTCGTCAGGGGGGCGGAGCC
TATGGAAAAACGCCAGCAACGCGGCCTTTTTACGGTTCCTGGCCTTTTGCTGGCCTTTTGCTCACATGTT
CTTTCCTGCGTTATCCCCTGATTCTGTGGATAACCGTATTACCGCCTTTGAGTGAGCTGATACCGCTCGC
CGCAGCCGAACGACCGAGCGCAGCGAGTCAGTGAGCGAGGAAGCGGAAGAGCGCCTGATGCGGTATTTTC
TCCTTACGCATCTGTGCGGTATTTCACACCGCAATGGTGCACTCTCAGTACAATCTGCTCTGATGCCGCA
TAGTTAAGCCAGTATACACTCCGCTATCGCTACGTGACTGGGTCATGGCTGCGCCCCGACACCCGCCAAC
ACCCGCTGACGCGCCCTGACGGGCTTGTCTGCTCCCGGCATCCGCTTACAGACAAGCTGTGACCGTCTCC
GGGAGCTGCATGTGTCAGAGGTTTTCACCGTCATCACCGAAACGCGCGAGGCAGCTGCGGTAAAGCTCAT
CAGCGTGGTCGTGAAGCGATTCACAGATGTCTGCCTGTTCATCCGCGTCCAGCTCGTTGAGTTTCTCCAG
AAGCGTTAATGTCTGGCTTCTGATAAAGCGGGCCATGTTAAGGGCGGTTTTTTCCTGTTTGGTCACTGAT
GCCTCCGTGTAAGGGGGATTTCTGTTCATGGGGGTAATGATACCGATGAAACGAGAGAGGATGCTCACGA
TACGGGTTACTGATGATGAACATGCCCGGTTACTGGAACGTTGTGAGGGTAAACAACTGGCGGTATGGAT
GCGGCGGGACCAGAGAAAAATCACTCAGGGTCAATGCCAGCGCTTCGTTAATACAGATGTAGGTGTTCCA
CAGGGTAGCCAGCAGCATCCTGCGATGCAGATCCGGAACATAATGGTGCAGGGCGCTGACTTCCGCGTTT
CCAGACTTTACGAAACACGGAAACCGAAGACCATTCATGTTGTTGCTCAGGTCGCAGACGTTTTGCAGCA
GCAGTCGCTTCACGTTCGCTCGCGTATCGGTGATTCATTCTGCTAACCAGTAAGGCAACCCCGCCAGCCT
AGCCGGGTCCTCAACGACAGGAGCACGATCATGCGCACCCGTGGCCAGGACCCAACGCTGCCCGAGATCT
CGATCCCGCGAAATTAATACGACTCACTATAGGGAGACCACAACGGTTTCCCTCTAGAAATAATTTTGTT
TAACTTTAAGAAGGAGATATACATATGGCTCTTAACACACCACAAATTACGCCGACAAAAAAGATAACAG
TGAGGGCAATCGGCGAGGAACTGCCGCGTGGTGATTACCAACGTTGCCCGCAATGTGACATGCTGTTTAG
CCTGCCCGAGATAAATTCTCATCAAAGTGCCTATTGTCCGCGCTGTCAGGCAAAAATTCGTGACGGGCGC
GACTGGTCGCTAACGCGCCTGGCGGCAATGGCCTTCACCATGCTGTTGCTTATGCCGTTTGCCTGGGGCG
AACCGCTGTTGCATATCTGGCTGTTAGGCATTCGTATTGACGCCAACGTTATGCAAGGCATCTGGCAAAT
GACCAAACAGGGCGATGCGATAACGGGGTCGATGGTCTTTTTCTGCGTTATTGGTGCCCCGCTCATTCTG
GTGACCTCCATAGCTTATTTATGGTTTGGTAACCGACTGGGAATGAATTTACGTCCGGTACTGCTGATGC
TTGAGCGACTTAAAGAGTGGGTAATGCTCGATATCTACCTGGTCGGCATTGGCGTTGCTTCTATAAAGGT
ACAGGATTATGCCCATATCCAGGCTGGTGTCGGCTTGTTCTCTTTTGTGGCGTTGGTGATTTTAACGACG
GTGACGTTGTCACATCTTAATGTCGAAGAACTGTGGGAGCGATTTTATCCGCAGCGCCCCGCTACGCGTA
GGGACGAGAAACTTCGTGTCTGCCTAGGGTGCCATTTTACCGGCTATCCAGATCAGCGTGGTCGCTGCCC
GCGTTGCCATATCCCGCTACGCCTGCGTCGCCGTCATAGTCTGCAAAAATGCTGGGCGGCGCTGTTAGCG
TCAATCGTTTTATTGTTACCTGCCAACCTGTTGCCTATTTCTATCATTTATCTGAACGGAGGACGGCAGG
AAGATACAATTCTTTCCGGAATTATGTCGCTGGCAAGTAGCAACATTGCGGTTGCAGGAATCGTGTTTAT
CGCCAGTATTCTGGTCCCGTTTACTAAAGTGATCGTCATGTTCACTTTACTGTTGAGCATTCATTTTAAA
TGCCAGCAAGGTTTACGCACACGCATTCTGTTACTGCGGATGGTGACCTGGATTGGTCGCTGGTCGATGC
TCGACCTGTTTGTCATATCTTTAACCATGTCGCTGATTAATCGCGATCAGATCCTCGCTTTTACTATGGG
ACCGGCTGCGTTTTATTTCGGCGCAGCGGTAATTTTGACTATTCTTGCTGTGGAATGGCTGGACAGCCGC
TTACTTTGGGATGCACATGAGTCAGGAAACGCCCGCTTCGACGACTGAAGCGCAGATTAAAAATAAACGC
CGTATCTCACCTTTCTGGCTGCTGCCGTTCATCGCGCTAATGATTGCCAGTTGGCTGATTTGGGACAGTT
ATCAGGACCGGGGTAATACCGTCACCATCGACTTTATGTCGGCGGATGGTATTGTTCCAGGCGCCACGCC
TGTTCGTTATCAGGGCGTTGAAGTCGGAACAGTGCAGGACATCAGCCTCAGCGACGATCTTCGTAAGATT
GAAGTCAAGGTCAGCATCAAGTCCGATATGAAAGATGCGCTGCGCGAAGAGACTCAGTTCTGGCTGGTGA
CGCCAAAAGCATCGTTGGCAGGTGTCTCCGGGCTGGACGCCCTCGTCGGTGGGAACTATATCGGCATGAT
GCCCGGGAAAGGTAAAGAGCAGGATCACTTTGTCGCACTCGATACCCAACCGAAATATCGGCTGGACAAT
GGCGATCTGATGATCCACCTGCAAGCCCCCGATCTCGGTTCGCTGAACAGCGGTTCATTGGTCTATTTCC
GCAAGATCCCGGTGGGAAAAGTCTACGACTATGCCATCAATCCCAACAAGCAAGGCGTGGTGATTGATGT
CCTGATCGAGCGGCGTTTTACCGATCTGGTGAAAAAAGGTAGCCGTTTCTGGAACGTTTCCGGCGTTGAT
GCCAACGTCAGTATCAGTGGCGCGAAGGTGAAACTGGAAAGCTTGGCGGCACTGGTTAACGGTGCGATTG
CCTTCGATTCACCAGAAGAGTCGAAACCTGCCGAGGCGGAAGATACCTTTGGTCTGTATGAAGATCTGGC
CCACAGCCAGCGTGGCGTAATAATAAAACTGGAACTGCCGAGTGGGGCCGGATTAACCGCCGACTCGACG
CCGTTAATGTATCAGGGGCTGGAAGTCGGACAGCTGACTAAACTGGATTTAAATCCTGGTGGTAAAGTCA
CAGGGGAAATGACCGTTGATCCCAGCGTCGTTACCCTGCTTCGTGAAAATACCCGCATCGAATTACGCAA
CCCGAAATTATCCCTTAGCGATGCTAATCTCAGCGCCCTGCTGACCGGCAAAACCTTCGAGCTGGTGCCC
GGCGATGGCGAGCCACGCAAAGAATTCGTTGTTGTGCCAGGCGAAAAAGCACTGCTGCATGAACCTGATG
TTCTGACGCTGACCCTGACCGCGCCGGAAAGTTACGGTATTGATGCGGGTCAGCCGCTCATTCTTCACGG
CGTGCAGGTAGGCCAGGTTATCGATCGTAAACTCACCAGCAAAGGCGTCACCTTTACCGTCGCCATCGAG
CCTCAGCATCGCGAACTGGTAAAAGGCGATAGCAAATTTGTCGTCAACAGCCGTGTCGATGTGAAGGTGG
GGCTGGATGGCGTTGAGTTTCTCGGTGCCAGCGCCTCAGAATGGATCAATGGCGGGATCCGTATTCTGCC
GGGCGATAAAGGTGAGATGAAAGCCAGCTATCCACTGTATGCCAATTTGGAAAAAGCGCTGGAGAACAGC
CTTAGCGATTTACCCACCACAACCGTGAGTTTGAGTGCAGAGACGCTGCCGGATGTGCAGGCAGGATCGG
TAGTGCTGTACCGTAAATTTGAAGTTGGTGAAGTGATTACCGTGCGTCCGCGAGCTAACGCGTTTGACAT
CGATCTGCATATTAAGCCGGAGTATCGCAACCTTCTGACCAGCAATAGCGTGTTCTGGGCAGAAGGCGGG
GCGAAAGTTCAGCTGAATGGTAGTGGTCTGACCGTACAGGCATCCCCGCTCTCCAGAGCTCTAAAGGGAG
CCATTAGCTTCGACAACCTCAGCGGTGCCAGCGCCAGTCAGCGTAAAGGCGATAAGCGTATTCTGTATGC
TTCCGAAACAGCGGCCCGTGCGGTTGGCGGGCAGATTACGCTTCACGCTTTCGATGCCGGAAAACTGGCG
GTCGGGATGCCAATTCGCTATCTCGGTATTGACATCGGGCAAATCCAGACGCTGGATCTGATTACCGCAC
GCAATGAAGTACAGGCAAAGGCGGTACTTTACCCGGAATATGTCCAGACCTTTGCTCGCGGTGGTACGCG
CTTCTCAGTGGTCACACCGCAAATTTCGGCAGCTGGCGTTGAGCATCTTGATACTATCCTCCAGCCGTAT
ATCAACGTCGAACCAGGCCGGGGCAATCCTCGCCGCGACTTTGAATTACAAGAGGCCACCATTACTGATT
CGCGGTACCTGGATGGCTTAAGCATTATTGTTGAAGCGCCGGAAGCCGGTTCGTTAGGCATCGGTACGCC
TGTGCTGTTCCGTGGTCTGGAAGTCGGTACGGTTACAGGAATGACGCTGGGGACATTGTCAGATCGCGTG
ATGATTGCGATGCGCATCAGTAAACGCTATCAACACCTGGTGCGTAACAATTCCGTCTTCTGGTTGGCAT
CGGGTTACAGTCTGGACTTTGGTCTGACGGGCGGCGTAGTGAAAACCGGCACCTTTAACCAGTTTATCCG
TGGCGGCATCGCCTTCGCCACGCCTCCGGGTACGCCACTGGCACCGAAAGCCCAGGAAGGCAAACACTTC
CTGTTGCAGGAAAGTGAACCGAAAGAGTGGCGTGAATGGGGAACTGCGCTTCCCAAATAATGCCCACCTC
GAGCAGATCCGGCTGCTAACAAAGCCCGAAAGGAAGCTGAGTTGGCTGCTGCCACCGCTGAGCAATAACT
AGCATAACCCCTTGGGGCCTCTAAACGGGTCTTGAGGGGTTTTTTGCTGAAAGGAGGAACTATATCCGGA
TAA
